Addgene plasmid #35909: pcDNA-Wnt3
Depositing lab: Marian Waterman. Depositing organization: University of California, Irvine. Publication: A uniform human Wnt expression library reveals a shared secretory pathway and unique signaling activities. Najdi R, Proffitt K, Sprowl S, Kaur S, Yu J, Covey TM, Virshup DM, Waterman ML. Differentiation. 2012 Sep;84(2):203-13. doi: 10.1016/j.diff.2012.06.004. Epub 2012 Jul 9. PubMed 22784633.
Backbone
  Vector backbone: pcDNA3.2/V5-DEST
  Backbone manufacturer: Invitrogen
  Backbone size w/o insert (bp): 7711
  Vector type: Mammalian Expression
Growth in bacteria
  Bacterial resistance: Ampicillin, 100 μg/mL
  Growth temperature: 37°C
  Growth strain: DH5alpha
  Copy number: High Copy
Gene/Insert
  Gene/Insert name: Wnt3 (alt name: Wnt3)
  Species: H. sapiens (human)
  Insert size (bp): 1074
  Mutation: None
  Entrez Gene: WNT3 (a.k.a. INT4, TETAMS)
  Promoter: CMV
  Cloning method: Restriction Enzyme
  Sequencing primers: 5′ T7-FWD; 3′ V5-Reverse
Terms and licenses: Academic/Nonprofit Terms; Industry Terms: Not Available to Industry
Depositor comments: Please note that this plasmid does not contain a fused V5 tag. Please see pcDNA-Wnt3-V5 (Plasmid #35928) if a V5 tag is needed.
How to cite: pcDNA-Wnt3 was a gift from Marian Waterman (Addgene plasmid # 35909 ; http://n2t.net/addgene:35909 ; RRID:Addgene_35909)
