[The description below was written by a language model from this plasmid's Addgene catalogue record and pLannotate feature annotations shown in this document.]
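Description:
pcDNA-Wnt3 is a mammalian expression plasmid carrying the untagged human WNT3 coding sequence in the pcDNA3.2/V5-DEST Gateway destination backbone. The full sequence record is 6,606 nt. It is maintained in E. coli through a high-copy ColE1/pUC-type origin and selected with ampicillin via the β-lactamase gene and its own promoter. An f1 phage origin is also present. For selection in mammalian cells, an SV40 enhancer/early promoter drives a neomycin phosphotransferase gene followed by an SV40 polyadenylation signal.

The payload is the WNT3 open reading frame (listed as about 1.07 kb, no mutations), which encodes a secreted ligand for Frizzled receptors that acts in canonical Wnt/TCF-LEF signalling. It sits downstream of the human cytomegalovirus immediate-early enhancer and promoter, which give strong constitutive transcription, and a T7 promoter lies just upstream of the insert. The coding sequence is flanked by attB1 and attB2 sites. These suggest Gateway recombination into the destination vector, although the catalogue entry lists the cloning method as restriction enzyme. A V5 epitope sequence from the backbone lies downstream of attB2, followed by the HSV thymidine kinase polyadenylation signal. The depositor states explicitly that the V5 tag is not fused to WNT3 in this construct, so the protein is expressed in native, untagged form, and a separate V5-tagged version exists. A few other annotations, such as the short HIV-1 LTR, bGH poly(A), ble and lacI fragments, are probably backbone remnants or annotation artefacts rather than functional parts.

The plasmid belongs to a uniform library of human Wnt expression constructs built to compare the secretion and signalling activities of the different Wnt ligands in transfected mammalian cells.
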