Features (pLannotate 1.2.2; 23 found; start..end, strand, type, name):
     36..80      -  misc_feature   bom (fragment): basis of mobility region from pBR322
    235..614     +  enhancer       CMV enhancer: human cytomegalovirus immediate early enhancer
    615..818     +  promoter       CMV promoter: human cytomegalovirus (CMV) immediate early promoter
    814..847     +  LTR            5' LTR (truncated) (fragment): truncated 5' long terminal repeat (LTR) from HIV-1
    863..881     +  promoter       T7 promoter: promoter for bacteriophage T7 RNA polymerase
    911..935     +  protein_bind   attB1: mutant version of attB; recombination site for the Gateway® BP reaction BP Clonase™
    956..2020    +  CDS            WNT3: WNT3_HUMAN - Also known as INT4. Experimental evidence at protein level: Swiss-Prot protein existence level 1. Ligand for members of the frizzled family of seven transmembrane receptors (Probable). Functions in the canonical Wnt signaling pathway that results in activation of transcription factors of the TCF/LEF family (PubMed:26902720). Required for normal gastrulation, formation of the primitive streak, and for the formation of the mesoderm during early embryogenesis. Required for normal formation of the apical ectodermal ridge (By similarity). Required for normal embryonic development, and
   2046..2070    -  protein_bind   attB2: mutant version of attB; recombination site for the Gateway® BP reaction BP Clonase™
   2096..2137    +  CDS            V5 tag: epitope tag from simian virus 5
   2221..2269    +  polyA_signal   HSV TK poly(A) signal: herpes simplex virus thymidine kinase polyadenylation signal (Cole and Stacy, 1985)
   2360..2376    -  polyA_signal   bGH poly(A) signal (fragment): bovine growth hormone polyadenylation signal
   2471..2899    +  rep_origin     f1 ori (sequence partly withheld): f1 bacteriophage origin of replication; arrow indicates direction of (+) strand synthesis
   2913..3242    +  promoter       SV40 promoter: SV40 enhancer and early promoter
   3309..4100    +  CDS            neo: KKA2_KLEPN - Also known as kan, nptII. Experimental evidence at protein level: Swiss-Prot protein existence level 1. Resistance to kanamycin, neomycin, paromomycin, ribostamycin, butirosin and gentamicin B. From Klebsiella pneumoniae.
   4126..4284    +  CDS            ble (fragment): BLE_KLEPN - Experimental evidence at protein level: Swiss-Prot protein existence level 1. Binding protein with a strong affinity to the bleomycin family of antibiotics. Binds to CL990; an antimitotic-antibiotic compound. From Klebsiella pneumoniae.
   4279..4400    +  polyA_signal   SV40 poly(A) signal: SV40 polyadenylation signal
   4473..4489    -  protein_bind   lac operator: The lac repressor binds to the lac operator to inhibit transcription in E. coli. This inhibition can be relieved by adding lactose or isopropyl-β-D-thiogalactopyranoside (IPTG). lac repressor encoded by lacI
   4497..4527    -  promoter       lac promoter: promoter for the E. coli lac operon
   4542..4563    -  protein_bind   CAP binding site: CAP binding activates transcription in the presence of cAMP. E. coli catabolite activator protein
   4576..4668    -  CDS            lacI (fragment): lac repressor; lacI; The lac repressor binds to the lac operator to inhibit transcription in E. coli. This inhibition can be relieved by adding lactose or isopropyl-β-D-thiogalactopyranoside (IPTG).
   4851..5439    -  rep_origin     ori: high-copy-number ColE1/pMB1/pBR322/pUC origin of replication
   5610..6470    -  CDS            AmpR: β-lactamase; bla; confers resistance to ampicillin, carbenicillin, and related antibiotics
   6471..6575    -  promoter       AmpR promoter: bla
>Addgene plasmid #35909 | pcDNA-Wnt3 | depositor full sequence | sequence record 44175 | pcDNA-Wnt3 sequence 6606 bps
GACGGATCGGGAGATCTCCCGATCCCCTATGGTCGACTCTCAGTACAATCTGCTCTGATGCCGCATAGTT
AAGCCAGTATCTGCTCCCTGCTTGTGTGTTGGAGGTCGCTGAGTAGTGCGCGAGCAAAATTTAAGCTACA
ACAAGGCAAGGCTTGACCGACAATTGCATGAAGAATCTGCTTAGGGTTAGGCGTTTTGCGCTGCTTCGCG
ATGTACGGGCCAGATATACGCGTTGACATTGATTATTGACTAGTTATTAATAGTAATCAATTACGGGGTC
ATTAGTTCATAGCCCATATATGGAGTTCCGCGTTACATAACTTACGGTAAATGGCCCGCCTGGCTGACCG
CCCAACGACCCCCGCCCATTGACGTCAATAATGACGTATGTTCCCATAGTAACGCCAATAGGGACTTTCC
ATTGACGTCAATGGGTGGACTATTTACGGTAAACTGCCCACTTGGCAGTACATCAAGTGTATCATATGCC
AAGTACGCCCCCTATTGACGTCAATGACGGTAAATGGCCCGCCTGGCATTATGCCCAGTACATGACCTTA
TGGGACTTTCCTACTTGGCAGTACATCTACGTATTAGTCATCGCTATTACCATGGTGATGCGGTTTTGGC
AGTACATCAATGGGCGTGGATAGCGGTTTGACTCACGGGGATTTCCAAGTCTCCACCCCATTGACGTCAA
TGGGAGTTTGTTTTGGCACCAAAATCAACGGGACTTTCCAAAATGTCGTAACAACTCCGCCCCATTGACG
CAAATGGGCGGTAGGCGTGTACGGTGGGAGGTCTATATAAGCAGAGCTCTCTGGCTAACTAGAGAACCCA
CTGCTTACTGGCTTATCGAAATTAATACGACTCACTATAGGGAGACCCAAGCTGGCTAGTTAAGCTATCA
ACAAGTTTGTACAAAAAAGCAGGCTCCGCGGCCGCCCCCTTCACCATGGAGCCCCACCTGCTCGGGCTGC
TCCTCGGCCTCCTGCTCGGTGGCACCAGGGTCCTCGCTGGCTACCCAATTTGGTGGTCCCTGGCCCTGGG
CCAGCAGTACACATCTCTGGGCTCACAGCCCCTGCTCTGCGGCTCCATCCCAGGCCTGGTCCCCAAGCAA
CTGCGCTTCTGCCGCAATTACATCGAGATCATGCCCAGCGTGGCCGAGGGCGTGAAGCTGGGCATCCAGG
AGTGCCAGCACCAGTTCCGGGGCCGCCGCTGGAACTGCACCACCATAGATGACAGCCTGGCCATCTTTGG
GCCCGTCCTCGACAAAGCCACCCGCGAGTCGGCCTTCGTTCACGCCATCGCCTCGGCCGGCGTGGCCTTC
GCCGTCACCCGCTCCTGCGCCGAGGGCACCTCCACCATTTGCGGCTGTGACTCGCATCATAAGGGGCCGC
CTGGCGAAGGCTGGAAGTGGGGCGGCTGCAGCGAGGACGCTGACTTCGGCGTGTTAGTGTCCAGGGAGTT
CGCGGATGCGCGCGAGAACAGGCCGGACGCGCGCTCGGCCATGAACAAGCACAACAACGAGGCGGGCCGC
ACGACTATCCTGGACCACATGCACCTCAAATGCAAGTGCCACGGGCTGTCGGGCAGCTGTGAGGTGAAGA
CCTGCTGGTGGGCGCAGCCTGACTTCCGTGCCATCGGTGACTTCCTCAAGGACAAGTATGACAGCGCCTC
GGAGATGGTAGTAGAGAAGCACCGTGAGTCCCGAGGCTGGGTGGAGACCCTCCGGGCCAAGTACTCGCTC
TTCAAGCCACCCACGGAGAGGGACCTGGTCTACTACGAGAACTCCCCCAACTTTTGTGAGCCCAACCCAG
AGACGGGTTCCTTTGGCACAAGGGACCGGACTTGCAATGTCACCTCCCACGGCATCGATGGCTGCGATCT
GCTCTGCTGTGGCCGGGGCCACAACACGAGGACGGAGAAGCGGAAGGAAAAATGCCACTGCATCTTCCAC
TGGTGCTGCTACGTCAGCTGCCAGGAGTGTATTCGCATCTACGACGTGCACACCTGCAAGTGAATTCTGA
AGGGTGGGCGCGCCGACCCAGCTTTCTTGTACAAAGTGGTTGATCTAGAGGGCCCGCGGTTCGAAGGTAA
GCCTATCCCTAACCCTCTCCTCGGTCTCGATTCTACGCGTACCGGTTAGTAATGAGTTTAAACGGGGGAG
GCTAACTGAAACACGGAAGGAGACAATACCGGAAGGAACCCGCGCTATGACGGCAATAAAAAGACAGAAT
AAAACGCACGGGTGTTGGGTCGTTTGTTCATAAACGCGGGGTTCGGTCCCAGGGCTGGCACTCTGTCGAT
ACCCCACCGAGACCCCATTGGGGCCAATACGCCCGCGTTTCTTCCTTTTCCCCACCCCACCCCCCAAGTT
CGGGTGAAGGCCCAGGGCTCGCAGCCAACGTCGGGGCGGCAGGCCCTGCCATAGCAGATCTGCGCAGCTG
GGGCTCTAGGGGGTATCCCC
[124 nt withheld, positions 2471-2594]
C
[32 nt withheld, positions 2596-2627]
CA
[57 nt withheld, positions 2630-2686]
A
[49 nt withheld, positions 2688-2736]
CCTTTGACGTTGGAGTCCACGTTCTTT
[37 nt withheld, positions 2764-2800]
ACCCTATCTCGGTCTATTCTTTTGATTTATAAGGGATTTTGGGGATTTCGGCCTATTGGTTAAAAAATGA
GCTGATTTAACAAAAATTTAACGCGAATTAATTCTGTGGAATGTGTGTCAGTTAGGGTGTGGAAAGTCCC
CAGGCTCCCCAGCAGGCAGAAGTATGCAAAGCATGCATCTCAATTAGTCAGCAACCAGGTGTGGAAAGTC
CCCAGGCTCCCCAGCAGGCAGAAGTATGCAAAGCATGCATCTCAATTAGTCAGCAACCATAGTCCCGCCC
CTAACTCCGCCCATCCCGCCCCTAACTCCGCCCAGTTCCGCCCATTCTCCGCCCCATGGCTGACTAATTT
TTTTTATTTATGCAGAGGCCGAGGCCGCCTCTGCCTCTGAGCTATTCCAGAAGTAGTGAGGAGGCTTTTT
TGGAGGCCTAGGCTTTTGCAAAAAGCTCCCGGGAGCTTGTATATCCATTTTCGGATCTGATCAAGAGACA
GGATGAGGATCGTTTCGCATGATTGAACAAGATGGATTGCACGCAGGTTCTCCGGCCGCTTGGGTGGAGA
GGCTATTCGGCTATGACTGGGCACAACAGACAATCGGCTGCTCTGATGCCGCCGTGTTCCGGCTGTCAGC
GCAGGGGCGCCCGGTTCTTTTTGTCAAGACCGACCTGTCCGGTGCCCTGAATGAACTGCAGGACGAGGCA
GCGCGGCTATCGTGGCTGGCCACGACGGGCGTTCCTTGCGCAGCTGTGCTCGACGTTGTCACTGAAGCGG
GAAGGGACTGGCTGCTATTGGGCGAAGTGCCGGGGCAGGATCTCCTGTCATCTCACCTTGCTCCTGCCGA
GAAAGTATCCATCATGGCTGATGCAATGCGGCGGCTGCATACGCTTGATCCGGCTACCTGCCCATTCGAC
CACCAAGCGAAACATCGCATCGAGCGAGCACGTACTCGGATGGAAGCCGGTCTTGTCGATCAGGATGATC
TGGACGAAGAGCATCAGGGGCTCGCGCCAGCCGAACTGTTCGCCAGGCTCAAGGCGCGCATGCCCGACGG
CGAGGATCTCGTCGTGACCCATGGCGATGCCTGCTTGCCGAATATCATGGTGGAAAATGGCCGCTTTTCT
GGATTCATCGACTGTGGCCGGCTGGGTGTGGCGGACCGCTATCAGGACATAGCGTTGGCTACCCGTGATA
TTGCTGAAGAGCTTGGCGGCGAATGGGCTGACCGCTTCCTCGTGCTTTACGGTATCGCCGCTCCCGATTC
GCAGCGCATCGCCTTCTATCGCCTTCTTGACGAGTTCTTCTGAGCGGGACTCTGGGGTTCGCGAAATGAC
CGACCAAGCGACGCCCAACCTGCCATCACGAGATTTCGATTCCACCGCCGCCTTCTATGAAAGGTTGGGC
TTCGGAATCGTTTTCCGGGACGCCGGCTGGATGATCCTCCAGCGCGGGGATCTCATGCTGGAGTTCTTCG
CCCACCCCAACTTGTTTATTGCAGCTTATAATGGTTACAAATAAAGCAATAGCATCACAAATTTCACAAA
TAAAGCATTTTTTTCACTGCATTCTAGTTGTGGTTTGTCCAAACTCATCAATGTATCTTATCATGTCTGT
ATACCGTCGACCTCTAGCTAGAGCTTGGCGTAATCATGGTCATAGCTGTTTCCTGTGTGAAATTGTTATC
CGCTCACAATTCCACACAACATACGAGCCGGAAGCATAAAGTGTAAAGCCTGGGGTGCCTAATGAGTGAG
CTAACTCACATTAATTGCGTTGCGCTCACTGCCCGCTTTCCAGTCGGGAAACCTGTCGTGCCAGCTGCAT
TAATGAATCGGCCAACGCGCGGGGAGAGGCGGTTTGCGTATTGGGCGCTCTTCCGCTTCCTCGCTCACTG
ACTCGCTGCGCTCGGTCGTTCGGCTGCGGCGAGCGGTATCAGCTCACTCAAAGGCGGTAATACGGTTATC
CACAGAATCAGGGGATAACGCAGGAAAGAACATGTGAGCAAAAGGCCAGCAAAAGGCCAGGAACCGTAAA
AAGGCCGCGTTGCTGGCGTTTTTCCATAGGCTCCGCCCCCCTGACGAGCATCACAAAAATCGACGCTCAA
GTCAGAGGTGGCGAAACCCGACAGGACTATAAAGATACCAGGCGTTTCCCCCTGGAAGCTCCCTCGTGCG
CTCTCCTGTTCCGACCCTGCCGCTTACCGGATACCTGTCCGCCTTTCTCCCTTCGGGAAGCGTGGCGCTT
TCTCAATGCTCACGCTGTAGGTATCTCAGTTCGGTGTAGGTCGTTCGCTCCAAGCTGGGCTGTGTGCACG
AACCCCCCGTTCAGCCCGACCGCTGCGCCTTATCCGGTAACTATCGTCTTGAGTCCAACCCGGTAAGACA
CGACTTATCGCCACTGGCAGCAGCCACTGGTAACAGGATTAGCAGAGCGAGGTATGTAGGCGGTGCTACA
GAGTTCTTGAAGTGGTGGCCTAACTACGGCTACACTAGAAGGACAGTATTTGGTATCTGCGCTCTGCTGA
AGCCAGTTACCTTCGGAAAAAGAGTTGGTAGCTCTTGATCCGGCAAACAAACCACCGCTGGTAGCGGTGG
TTTTTTTGTTTGCAAGCAGCAGATTACGCGCAGAAAAAAAGGATCTCAAGAAGATCCTTTGATCTTTTCT
ACGGGGTCTGACGCTCAGTGGAACGAAAACTCACGTTAAGGGATTTTGGTCATGAGATTATCAAAAAGGA
TCTTCACCTAGATCCTTTTAAATTAAAAATGAAGTTTTAAATCAATCTAAAGTATATATGAGTAAACTTG
GTCTGACAGTTACCAATGCTTAATCAGTGAGGCACCTATCTCAGCGATCTGTCTATTTCGTTCATCCATA
GTTGCCTGACTCCCCGTCGTGTAGATAACTACGATACGGGAGGGCTTACCATCTGGCCCCAGTGCTGCAA
TGATACCGCGAGACCCACGCTCACCGGCTCCAGATTTATCAGCAATAAACCAGCCAGCCGGAAGGGCCGA
GCGCAGAAGTGGTCCTGCAACTTTATCCGCCTCCATCCAGTCTATTAATTGTTGCCGGGAAGCTAGAGTA
AGTAGTTCGCCAGTTAATAGTTTGCGCAACGTTGTTGCCATTGCTACAGGCATCGTGGTGTCACGCTCGT
CGTTTGGTATGGCTTCATTCAGCTCCGGTTCCCAACGATCAAGGCGAGTTACATGATCCCCCATGTTGTG
CAAAAAAGCGGTTAGCTCCTTCGGTCCTCCGATCGTTGTCAGAAGTAAGTTGGCCGCAGTGTTATCACTC
ATGGTTATGGCAGCACTGCATAATTCTCTTACTGTCATGCCATCCGTAAGATGCTTTTCTGTGACTGGTG
AGTACTCAACCAAGTCATTCTGAGAATAGTGTATGCGGCGACCGAGTTGCTCTTGCCCGGCGTCAATACG
GGATAATACCGCGCCACATAGCAGAACTTTAAAAGTGCTCATCATTGGAAAACGTTCTTCGGGGCGAAAA
CTCTCAAGGATCTTACCGCTGTTGAGATCCAGTTCGATGTAACCCACTCGTGCACCCAACTGATCTTCAG
CATCTTTTACTTTCACCAGCGTTTCTGGGTGAGCAAAAACAGGAAGGCAAAATGCCGCAAAAAAGGGAAT
AAGGGCGACACGGAAATGTTGAATACTCATACTCTTCCTTTTTCAATATTATTGAAGCATTTATCAGGGT
TATTGTCTCATGAGCGGATACATATTTGAATGTATTTAGAAAAATAAACAAATAGGGGTTCCGCGCACAT
TTCCCCGAAAAGTGCCACCTGACGTC
