>Addgene plasmid #35909 | pcDNA-Wnt3 | addgene partial sequence | sequence record 45271 | TK-pA-R 5'-ttgtctccttccgtgtttca-3'
ACCGAGGAGAGGGTTAGGGATAGGCTTACCTTCGAACCGCGGGCCCTCTAGATCAACCACTTTGTACAAG
AAAGCTGGGTCGGCGCGCCCACCCTTCAGAATTCACTTGCAGGTGTGCACGTCGTAGATGCGAATACACT
CCTGGCAGCTGACGTAGCAGCACCAGTGGAAGATGCAGTGGCATTTTTCCTTCCGCTTCTCCGTCCTCGT
GTTGTGGCCCCGGCCACAGCAGAGCAGATCGCAGCCATCGATGCCGTGGGAGGTGACATTGCAAGTCCGG
TCCCTTGTGCCAAAGGAACCCGTCTCTGGGTTGGGCTCACAAAAGTTGGGGGAGTTCTCGTAGTAGACCA
GGTCCCTCTCCGTGGGTGGCTTGAAGAGCGAGTACTTGGCCCGGAGGGTCTCCACCCAGCCTCGGGACTC
ACGGTGCTTCTCTACTACCATCTCCGAGGCGCTGTCATACTTGTCCTTGAGGAAGTCACCGATGGCACGG
AAGTCAGGCTGCGCCCACCAGCAGGTCTTCACCTCACAGCTGCCCGACAGCCCGTGGCACTTGCATTTGA
GGTGCATGTGGTCCAGGATAGTCGTGCGGCCCGCCTCGTTGTTGTGCTTGTTCATGGCCGAGCGCGCGTC
CGGCCTGTTCTCGCGCGCATCCGCGAACTCCCTGGACACTAACACGCCGAAGTCAGCGTCCTCGCTGCAG
CCGCCCCACTTCCAGCCTTCGCCAGGCGGCCCCTTATGATGCGAGTCACAGCCGCAAATGGTGGAGGTGC
CCTCGGCGCAGGA
